>Addgene plasmid #59926 | pCAG-T7pol | addgene full sequence | sequence record 418961 | Addgene NGS Result
GAAAAATAAACAAATAGGGGTTCCGCGCACATTTCCCCGAAAAGTGCCACCTGGGTCGACATTGATTATT
GACTAGTTATTAATAGTAATCAATTACGGGGTCATTAGTTCATAGCCCATATATGGAGTTCCGCGTTACA
TAACTTACGGTAAATGGCCCGCCTGGCTGACCGCCCAACGACCCCCGCCCATTGACGTCAATAATGACGT
ATGTTCCCATAGTAACGCCAATAGGGACTTTCCATTGACGTCAATGGGTGGAGTATTTACGGTAAACTGC
CCACTTGGCAGTACATCAAGTGTATCATATGCCAAGTACGCCCCCTATTGACGTCAATGACGGTAAATGG
CCCGCCTGGCATTATGCCCAGTACATGACCTTATGGGACTTTCCTACTTGGCAGTACATCTACGTATTAG
TCATCGCTATTACCATGGTCGAGGTGAGCCCCACGTTCTGCTTCACTCTCTCCCCCCTCCCCCCCTCCCC
CCGCCCCGTGGTGTGGTTTTTTTTGTTTTTGGTTTGGTTGGGGGGGGGGGGGGGGGGGGGGGGGGGGGGC
GCGCGCCGGGGGGGGGGGGGGGGGGCGAGGGGCGGGGCGGGGCGAGGCGGAGAGGTGCGGCGGCAGCCAA
TCAGAGCGGCGCGCTCCGAAAGTTTCCTTTTATGGCGAGGCGGCGGCGGCGGCGGCCCTATAAAAAGCGA
AGCGCGCGGCGGGCGGGAGTCGCTGCGCGCTGCCTTCGCCCCGTGCCCCGCTCCGCCGCCGCCTCGCGCC
GCCCGCCCCGGCTCTGACTGACCGCGTTACTCCCACAGGTGAGCGGGCGGGACGGCCCTTCTCCTCCGGG
CTGTAATTAGCGCTTGGTTTAATGACGGCTTGTTTCTTTTCTGTGGCTGCGTGAAAGCCTTGAGGGGCTC
CGGGAGGGCCCTTTGTGCGGGGGGAGCGGCTCGGGGGGTGCGTGCGTGTGTGTGTGCGTGGGGAGCGCCG
CGTGCGGCTCCGCGCTGCCCGGCGGCTGTGAGCGCTGCGGGCGCGGCGCGGGGCTTTGTGCGCTCCGCAG
TGTGCGCGAGGGGAGCGCGGCCGGGGGCGGTGCCCCGCGGTGCGGGGGGGGCTGCGAGGGGAACAAAGGC
TGCGTGCGGGGTGTGTGCGTGGGGGGGTGAGCAGGGGGTGTGGGCGCGTCGGTCGGGCTGCAACCCCCCC
TGCACCCCCCTCCCCGAGTTGCTGAGCACGGCCCGGCTTCGGGTGCGGGGCTCCGTACGGGGCGTGGCGC
GGGGCTCGCCGTGCCGGGCGGGGGGTGGCGGCAGGTGGGGGTGCCGGGCGGGGCGGGGCCGCCTCGGGCC
GGGGAGGGCTCGGGGGAGGGGCGCGGCGGCCCCCGGAGCGCCGGCGGCTGTCGAGGCGCGGCGAGCCGCA
GCCATTGCCTTTTATGGTAATCGTGCGAGAGGGCGCAGGGACTTCCTTTGTCCCAAATCTGTGCGGAGCC
GAAATCTGGGAGGCGCCGCCGCACCCCCTCTAGCGGGCGCGGGGCGAAGCGGTGCGGCGCCGGCAGGAAG
GAAATGGGCGGGGAGGGCCTTCGTGCGTCGCCGCGCCGCCGTCCCCTTCTCCCTCTCCAGCCTCGGGGCT
GTCCGCGGGGGGACGGCTGCCTTCGGGGGGGACGGGGCAGGGCGGGGTTCGGCTTCTGGCGTGTGACCGG
CGGCTCTAGAGCCTCTGCTAACCATGTTCATGCCTTCTTCTTTTTCCTACAGCTCCTGGGCAACGTGCTG
GTTATTGTGCTGTCTCATCATTTTGGCAAAGAATTCGCCGCCACCATGAACACGATTAACATCGCTAAGA
ACGACTTCTCTGACATCGAACTGGCTGCTATCCCGTTCAACACTCTGGCTGACCATTACGGTGAGCGTTT
AGCTCGCGAACAGTTGGCCCTTGAGCATGAGTCTTACGAGATGGGTGAAGCACGCTTCCGCAAGATGTTT
GAGCGTCAACTTAAAGCTGGTGAGGTTGCGGATAACGCTGCCGCCAAGCCTCTCATCACTACCCTACTCC
CTAAGATGATTGCACGCATCAACGACTGGTTTGAGGAAGTGAAAGCTAAGCGCGGCAAGCGCCCGACAGC
CTTCCAGTTCCTGCAAGAAATCAAGCCGGAAGCCGTAGCGTACATCACCATTAAGACCACTCTGGCTTGC
CTAACCAGTGCTGACAATACAACCGTTCAGGCTGTAGCAAGCGCAATCGGTCGGGCCATTGAGGACGAGG
CTCGCTTCGGTCGTATCCGTGACCTTGAAGCTAAGCACTTCAAGAAAAACGTTGAGGAACAACTCAACAA
GCGCGTAGGGCACGTCTACAAGAAAGCATTTATGCAAGTTGTCGAGGCTGACATGCTCTCTAAGGGTCTA
CTCGGTGGCGAGGCGTGGTCTTCGTGGCATAAGGAAGACTCTATTCATGTAGGAGTACGCTGCATCGAGA
TGCTCATTGAGTCAACCGGAATGGTTAGCTTACACCGCCAAAATGCTGGCGTAGTAGGTCAAGACTCTGA
GACTATCGAACTCGCACCTGAATACGCTGAGGCTATCGCAACCCGTGCAGGTGCGCTGGCTGGCATCTCT
CCGATGTTCCAACCTTGCGTAGTTCCTCCTAAGCCGTGGACTGGCATTACTGGTGGTGGCTATTGGGCTA
ACGGTCGTCGTCCTCTGGCGCTGGTGCGTACTCACAGTAAGAAAGCACTGATGCGCTACGAAGACGTTTA
CATGCCTGAGGTGTACAAAGCGATTAACATTGCGCAAAACACCGCATGGAAAATCAACAAGAAAGTCCTA
GCGGTCGCCAACGTAATCACCAAGTGGAAGCATTGTCCGGTCGAGGACATCCCTGCGATTGAGCGTGAAG
AACTCCCGATGAAACCGGAAGACATCGACATGAATCCTGAGGCTCTCACCGCGTGGAAACGTGCTGCCGC
TGCTGTGTACCGCAAGGACAAGGCTCGCAAGTCTCGCCGTATCAGCCTTGAGTTCATGCTTGAGCAAGCC
AATAAGTTTGCTAACCATAAGGCCATCTGGTTCCCTTACAACATGGACTGGCGCGGTCGTGTTTACGCTG
TGTCAATGTTCAACCCGCAAGGTAACGATATGACCAAAGGACTGCTTACGCTGGCGAAAGGTAAACCAAT
CGGTAAGGAAGGTTACTACTGGCTGAAAATCCACGGTGCAAACTGTGCGGGTGTCGATAAGGTTCCGTTC
CCTGAGCGCATCAAGTTCATTGAGGAAAACCACGAGAACATCATGGCTTGCGCTAAGTCTCCACTGGAGA
ACACTTGGTGGGCTGAGCAAGATTCTCCGTTCTGCTTCCTTGCGTTCTGCTTTGAGTACGCTGGGGTACA
GCACCACGGCCTGAGCTATAACTGCTCCCTTCCGCTGGCGTTTGACGGGTCTTGCTCTGGCATCCAGCAC
TTCTCCGCGATGCTCCGAGATGAGGTAGGTGGTCGCGCGGTTAACTTGCTTCCTAGTGAAACCGTTCAGG
ACATCTACGGGATTGTTGCTAAGAAAGTCAACGAGATTCTACAAGCAGACGCAATCAATGGGACCGATAA
CGAAGTAGTTACCGTGACCGATGAGAACACTGGTGAAATCTCTGAGAAAGTCAAGCTGGGCACTAAGGCA
CTGGCTGGTCAATGGCTGGCTTACGGTGTTACTCGCAGTGTGACTAAGCGTTCAGTCATGACGCTGGCTT
ACGGGTCCAAAGAGTTCGGCTTCCGTCAACAAGTGCTGGAAGATACCATTCAGCCAGCTATTGATTCCGG
CAAGGGTCTGATGTTCACTCAGCCGAATCAGGCTGCTGGATACATGGCTAAGCTGATTTGGGAATCTGTG
AGCGTGACGGTGGTAGCTGCGGTTGAAGCAATGAACTGGCTTAAGTCTGCTGCTAAGCTGCTGGCTGCTG
AGGTCAAAGATAAGAAGACTGGAGAGATTCTTCGCAAGCGTTGCGCTGTGCATTGGGTAACTCCTGATGG
TTTCCCTGTGTGGCAGGAATACAAGAAGCCTATTCAGACGCGCTTGAACCTGATGTTCCTCGGTCAGTTC
CGCTTACAGCCTACCATTAACACCAACAAAGATAGCGAGATTGATGCACACAAACAGGAGTCTGGTATCG
CTCCTAACTTTGTACACAGCCAAGACGGTAGCCACCTTCGTAAGACTGTAGTGTGGGCACACGAGAAGTA
CGGAATCGAATCTTTTGCACTGATTCACGACTCCTTCGGTACCATTCCGGCTGACGCTGCGAACCTGTTC
AAAGCAGTGCGCGAAACTATGGTTGACACATATGAGTCTTGTGATGTACTGGCTGATTTCTACGACCAGT
TCGCTGACCAGTTGCACGAGTCTCAATTGGACAAAATGCCAGCACTTCCGGCTAAAGGTAACTTGAACCT
CCGTGACATCTTAGAGTCGGACTTCGCGTTCGCGTAAGCGGCCGCACTCCTCAGGTGCAGGCTGCCTATC
AGAAGGTGGTGGCTGGTGTGGCCAATGCCCTGGCTCACAAATACCACTGAGATCTTTTTCCCTCTGCCAA
AAATTATGGGGACATCATGAAGCCCCTTGAGCATCTGACTTCTGGCTAATAAAGGAAATTTATTTTCATT
GCAATAGTGTGTTGGAATTTTTTGTGTCTCTCACTCGGAAGGACATATGGGAGGGCAAATCATTTAAAAC
ATCAGAATGAGTATTTGGTTTAGAGTTTGGCAACATATGCCCATATGCTGGCTGCCATGAACAAAGGTTG
GCTATAAAGAGGTCATCAGTATATGAAACAGCCCCCTGCTGTCCATTCCTTATTCCATAGAAAAGCCTTG
ACTTGAGGTTAGATTTTTTTTATATTTTGTTTTGTGTTATTTTTTTCTTTAACATCCCTAAAATTTTCCT
TACATGTTTTACTAGCCAGATTTTTCCTCCTCTCCTGACTACTCCCAGTCATAGCTGTCCCTCTTCTCTT
ATGGAGATCCCTCGACCTGCAGCCCAAGCTTGGCGTAATCATGGTCATAGCTGTTTCCTGTGTGAAATTG
TTATCCGCTCACAATTCCACACAACATACGAGCCGGAAGCATAAAGTGTAAAGCCTGGGGTGCCTAATGA
GTGAGCTAACTCACATTAATTGCGTTGCGCTCACTGCCCGCTTTCCAGTCGGGAAACCTGTCGTGCCAGC
GGATCCGCATCTCAATTAGTCAGCAACCATAGTCCCGCCCCTAACTCCGCCCATCCCGCCCCTAACTCCG
CCCAGTTCCGCCCATTCTCCGCCCCATGGCTGACTAATTTTTTTTATTTATGCAGAGGCCGAGGCCGCCT
CGGCCTCTGAGCTATTCCAGAAGTAGTGAGGAGGCTTTTTTGGAGGCCTAGGCTTTTGCAAAAAGCTAAC
TTGTTTATTGCAGCTTATAATGGTTACAAATAAAGCAATAGCATCACAAATTTCACAAATAAAGCATTTT
TTTCACTGCATTCTAGTTGTGGTTTGTCCAAACTCATCAATGTATCTTATCATGTCTGGATCCGCTGCAT
TAATGAATCGGCCAACGCGCGGGGAGAGGCGGTTTGCGTATTGGGCGCTCTTCCGCTTCCTCGCTCACTG
ACTCGCTGCGCTCGGTCGTTCGGCTGCGGCGAGCGGTATCAGCTCACTCAAAGGCGGTAATACGGTTATC
CACAGAATCAGGGGATAACGCAGGAAAGAACATGTGAGCAAAAGGCCAGCAAAAGGCCAGGAACCGTAAA
AAGGCCGCGTTGCTGGCGTTTTTCCATAGGCTCCGCCCCCCTGACGAGCATCACAAAAATCGACGCTCAA
GTCAGAGGTGGCGAAACCCGACAGGACTATAAAGATACCAGGCGTTTCCCCCTGGAAGCTCCCTCGTGCG
CTCTCCTGTTCCGACCCTGCCGCTTACCGGATACCTGTCCGCCTTTCTCCCTTCGGGAAGCGTGGCGCTT
TCTCATAGCTCACGCTGTAGGTATCTCAGTTCGGTGTAGGTCGTTCGCTCCAAGCTGGGCTGTGTGCACG
AACCCCCCGTTCAGCCCGACCGCTGCGCCTTATCCGGTAACTATCGTCTTGAGTCCAACCCGGTAAGACA
CGACTTATCGCCACTGGCAGCAGCCACTGGTAACAGGATTAGCAGAGCGAGGTATGTAGGCGGTGCTACA
GAGTTCTTGAAGTGGTGGCCTAACTACGGCTACACTAGAAGAACAGTATTTGGTATCTGCGCTCTGCTGA
AGCCAGTTACCTTCGGAAAAAGAGTTGGTAGCTCTTGATCCGGCAAACAAACCACCGCTGGTAGCGGTGG
TTTTTTTGTTTGCAAGCAGCAGATTACGCGCAGAAAAAAAGGATCTCAAGAAGATCCTTTGATCTTTTCT
ACGGGGTCTGACGCTCAGTGGAACGAAAACTCACGTTAAGGGATTTTGGTCATGAGATTATCAAAAAGGA
TCTTCACCTAGATCCTTTTAAATTAAAAATGAAGTTTTAAATCAATCTAAAGTATATATGAGTAAACTTG
GTCTGACAGTTACCAATGCTTAATCAGTGAGGCACCTATCTCAGCGATCTGTCTATTTCGTTCATCCATA
GTTGCCTGACTCCCCGTCGTGTAGATAACTACGATACGGGAGGGCTTACCATCTGGCCCCAGTGCTGCAA
TGATACCGCGAGACCCACGCTCACCGGCTCCAGATTTATCAGCAATAAACCAGCCAGCCGGAAGGGCCGA
GCGCAGAAGTGGTCCTGCAACTTTATCCGCCTCCATCCAGTCTATTAATTGTTGCCGGGAAGCTAGAGTA
AGTAGTTCGCCAGTTAATAGTTTGCGCAACGTTGTTGCCATTGCTACAGGCATCGTGGTGTCACGCTCGT
CGTTTGGTATGGCTTCATTCAGCTCCGGTTCCCAACGATCAAGGCGAGTTACATGATCCCCCATGTTGTG
CAAAAAAGCGGTTAGCTCCTTCGGTCCTCCGATCGTTGTCAGAAGTAAGTTGGCCGCAGTGTTATCACTC
ATGGTTATGGCAGCACTGCATAATTCTCTTACTGTCATGCCATCCGTAAGATGCTTTTCTGTGACTGGTG
AGTACTCAACCAAGTCATTCTGAGAATAGTGTATGCGGCGACCGAGTTGCTCTTGCCCGGCGTCAATACG
GGATAATACCGCGCCACATAGCAGAACTTTAAAAGTGCTCATCATTGGAAAACGTTCTTCGGGGCGAAAA
CTCTCAAGGATCTTACCGCTGTTGAGATCCAGTTCGATGTAACCCACTCGTGCACCCAACTGATCTTCAG
CATCTTTTACTTTCACCAGCGTTTCTGGGTGAGCAAAAACAGGAAGGCAAAATGCCGCAAAAAAGGGAAT
AAGGGCGACACGGAAATGTTGAATACTCATACTCTTCCTTTTTCAATATTATTGAAGCATTTATCAGGGT
TATTGTCTCATGAGCGGATACATATTTGAATGTATTTA
Features (pLannotate 1.2.2; 18 found; start..end, strand, type, name):
     58..437     +  enhancer       CMV enhancer: human cytomegalovirus immediate early enhancer
    538..715     +  promoter       chicken β-actin promoter (fragment): No description available
    716..1732    +  intron         chimeric intron: chimera between introns from chicken β-actin and rabbit β-globin
   1730..1786    +  CDS            HBB (fragment): HBB_LEPEU - Experimental evidence at protein level: Swiss-Prot protein existence level 1. Involved in oxygen transport from the lung to the various peripheral tissues. From Lepus europaeus (European hare).
   1796..4444    +  CDS            RPOL_BPT7: Experimental evidence at protein level: Swiss-Prot protein existence level 1. Highly processive DNA-dependent RNA polymerase that catalyzes the transcription of class II and class III viral genes. Recognizes a specific promoter sequence and enters first into an 'abortive phase' where very short transcripts are synthesized and released before proceeding to the processive transcription of long RNA chains. Unwinds the double-stranded DNA to expose the coding strand for templating. Participates in the initiation of viral DNA replication presumably by making primers accessible to the DNA polymerase
   4456..4527    +  CDS            HBB (fragment): HBB_PONPY - Experimental evidence at transcript level: Swiss-Prot protein existence level 2. Involved in oxygen transport from the lung to the various peripheral tissues. From Pongo pygmaeus (Bornean orangutan).
   4598..4653    +  polyA_signal   β-globin poly(A) signal: rabbit β-globin polyadenylation signal (Gil and Proudfoot, 1987)
   5038..5054    -  protein_bind   lac operator: The lac repressor binds to the lac operator to inhibit transcription in E. coli. This inhibition can be relieved by adding lactose or isopropyl-β-D-thiogalactopyranoside (IPTG). lac repressor encoded by lacI
   5062..5092    -  promoter       lac promoter: promoter for the E. coli lac operon
   5107..5128    -  protein_bind   CAP binding site: CAP binding activates transcription in the presence of cAMP. E. coli catabolite activator protein
   5141..5180    -  CDS            lacI (fragment): lac repressor; lacI; The lac repressor binds to the lac operator to inhibit transcription in E. coli. This inhibition can be relieved by adding lactose or isopropyl-β-D-thiogalactopyranoside (IPTG).
   5187..5209    +  promoter       SV40 promoter (fragment): SV40 enhancer and early promoter
   5233..5368    +  rep_origin     SV40 ori: SV40 origin of replication
   5388..5522    +  polyA_signal   SV40 poly(A) signal: SV40 polyadenylation signal
   5524..5578    -  CDS            lacI (fragment): lac repressor; lacI; The lac repressor binds to the lac operator to inhibit transcription in E. coli. This inhibition can be relieved by adding lactose or isopropyl-β-D-thiogalactopyranoside (IPTG).
   5761..6349    -  rep_origin     ori: high-copy-number ColE1/pMB1/pBR322/pUC origin of replication
   6520..7380    -  CDS            AmpR: β-lactamase; bla; confers resistance to ampicillin, carbenicillin, and related antibiotics
   7381..27      -  promoter       AmpR promoter (across the origin): bla
