>Addgene plasmid #59926 | pCAG-T7pol Sequencing Result | analyzer sequence | sequence record 192764
GGTCGACATTGATTATTGACTAGTTATTAATAGTAATCAATTACGGGGTCATTAGTTCATAGCCCATATA
TGGAGTTCCGCGTTACATAACTTACGGTAAATGGCCCGCCTGGCTGACCGCCCAACGACCCCCGCCCATT
GACGTCAATAATGACGTATGTTCCCATAGTAACGCCAATAGGGACTTTCCATTGACGTCAATGGGTGGAG
TATTTACGGTAAACTGCCCACTTGGCAGTACATCAAGTGTATCATATGCCAAGTACGCCCCCTATTGACG
TCAATGACGGTAAATGGCCCGCCTGGCATTATGCCCAGTACATGACCTTATGGGACTTTCCTACTTGGCA
GTACATCTACGTATTAGTCATCGCTATTACCATGGTCGAGGTGAGCCCCACGTTCTGCTTCACTCTCCCC
ATCTCCCCCCCCTCCCCACCCCCAATTTTGTATTTATTTATTTTTTAATTATTTTGTGCAGCGATGGGGG
CGGGGGGGGGGGGGGCGCGCGCCAGGCGGGGCGGGGCGGGGCGAGGGGCGGGGCGGGGCGAGGCGGAGAG
GTGCGGCGGCAGCCAATCAGAGCGGCGCGCTCCGAAAGTTTCCTTTTATGGCGAGGCGGCGGCGGCGGCG
GCCCTATAAAAAGCGAAGCGCGCGGCGGGCGGGAGTCGCTGCGTTGCCTTCGCCCCGTGCCCCGCTCCGC
GCCGCCTCGCGCCGCCCGCCCCGGCTCTGACTGACCGCGTTACTCCCACAGGTGAGCGGGCGGGACGGCC
CTTCTCCTCCGGGCTGTAATTAGCGCTTGGTTTAATGACGGCTCGTTTCTTTTCTGTGGCTGCGTGAAAG
CCTTAAAGGGCTCCGGGAGGGCCCTTTGTGCGGGGGGGAGCGGCTCGGGGGGTGCGTGCGTGTGTGTGTG
CGTGGGGAGCGCCGCGTGCGGCCCGCGCTGCCCGGCGGCTGTGAGCGCTGCGGGCGCGGCGCGGGGCTTT
GTGCGCTCCGCGTGTGCGCGAGGGGAGCGCGGCCGGGGGCGGTGCCCCGCGGTGCGGGGGGGCTGCGAGG
GGAACAAAGGCTGCGTGCGGGGTGTGTGCGTGGGGGGGTGAGCAGGGGGTGTGGGCGCGGCGGTCGGGCT
GTAACCCCCCCCTGCACCCCCCTCCCCGAGTTGCTGAGCACGGCCCGGCTTCGGGTGCGGGGCTCCGTGC
GGGGCGTGGCGCGGGGCTCGCCGTGCCGGGCGGGGGGTGGCGGCAGGTGGGGGTGCCGGGCGGGGCGGGG
CCGCCTCGGGCCGGGGAGGGCTCGGGGGAGGGGCGCGGCGGCCCCGGAGCGCCGGCGGCTGTCGAGGCGC
GGCGAGCCGCAGCCATTGCCTTTTATGGTAATCGTGCGAGAGGGCGCAGGGACTTCCTTTGTCCCAAATC
TGTGCGGAGCCGAAATCTGGGAGGCGCCGCCGCACCCCCTCTAGCGGGCGCGGGGCGAAGCGGTGCGGCG
CCGGCAGGAAGGAAATGGGCGGGGAGGGCCTTCGTGCGTCGCCGCGCCGCCGTCCCCTTCTCCCTCTCCA
GCCTCGGGGCTGTCCGCGGGGGGACGGCTGCCTTCGGGGGGGACGGGGCAGGGCGGGGTTCGGCTTCTGG
CGTGTGACCGGCGGCTCTAGAGCCTCTGCTAACCATGTTCATGCCTTCTTCTTTTTCCTACAGCTCCTGG
GCAACGTGCTGGTTATTGTGCTGTCTCATCATTTTGGCAAAGAATTCGCCGCCACCATGAACACGATTAA
CATCGCTAAGAACGACTTCTCTGACATCGAACTGGCTGCTATCCCGTTCAACACTCTGGCTGACCATTAC
GGTGAGCGTTTAGCTCGCGAACAGTTGGCCCTTGAGCATGAGTCTTACGAGATGGGTGAAGCACGCTTCC
GCAAGATGTTTGAGCGTCAACTTAAAGCTGGTGAGGTTGCGGATAACGCTGCCGCCAAGCCTCTCATCAC
TACCCTACTCCCTAAGATGATTGCACGCATCAACGACTGGTTTGAGGAAGTGAAAGCTAAGCGCGGCAAG
CGCCCGACAGCCTTCCAGTTCCTGCAAGAAATCAAGCCGGAAGCCGTAGCGTACATCACCATTAAGACCA
CTCTGGCTTGCCTAACCAGTGCTGACAATACAACCGTTCAGGCTGTAGCAAGCGCAATCGGTCGGGCCAT
TGAGGACGAGGCTCGCTTCGGTCGTATCCGTGACCTTGAAGCTAAGCACTTCAAGAAAAACGTTGAGGAA
CAACTCAACAAGCGCGTAGGGCACGTCTACAAGAAAGCATTTATGCAAGTTGTCGAGGCTGACATGCTCT
CTAAGGGTCTACTCGGTGGCGAGGCGTGGTCTTCGTGGCATAAGGAAGACTCTATTCATGTAGGAGTACG
CTGCATCGAGATGCTCATTGAGTCAACCGGAATGGTTAGCTTACACCGCCAAAATGCTGGCGTAGTAGGT
CAAGACTCTGAGACTATCGAACTCGCACCTGAATACGCTGAGGCTATCGCAACCCGTGCAGGTGCGCTGG
CTGGCATCTCTCCGATGTTCCAACCTTGCGTAGTTCCTCCTAAGCCGTGGACTGGCATTACTGGTGGTGG
CTATTGGGCTAACGGTCGTCGTCCTCTGGCGCTGGTGCGTACTCACAGTAAGAAAGCACTGATGCGCTAC
GAAGACGTTTACATGCCTGAGGTGTACAAAGCGATTAACATTGCGCAAAACACCGCATGGAAAATCAACA
AGAAAGTCCTAGCGGTCGCCAACGTAATCACCAAGTGGAAGCATTGTCCGGTCGAGGACATCCCTGCGAT
TGAGCGTGAAGAACTCCCGATGAAACCGGAAGACATCGACATGAATCCTGAGGCTCTCACCGCGTGGAAA
CGTGCTGCCGCTGCTGTGTACCGCAAGGACAAGGCTCGCAAGTCTCGCCGTATCAGCCTTGAGTTCATGC
TTGAGCAAGCCAATAAGTTTGCTAACCATAAGGCCATCTGGTTCCCTTACAACATGGACTGGCGCGGTCG
TGTTTACGCTGTGTCAATGTTCAACCCGCAAGGTAACGATATGACCAAAGGACTGCTTACGCTGGCGAAA
GGTAAACCAATCGGTAAGGAAGGTTACTACTGGCTGAAAATCCACGGTGCAAACTGTGCGGGTGTCGATA
AGGTTCCGTTCCCTGAGCGCATCAAGTTCATTGAGGAAAACCACGAGAACATCATGGCTTGCGCTAAGTC
TCCACTGGAGAACACTTGGTGGGCTGAGCAAGATTCTCCGTTCTGCTTCCTTGCGTTCTGCTTTGAGTAC
GCTGGGGTACAGCACCACGGCCTGAGCTATAACTGCTCCCTTCCGCTGGCGTTTGACGGGTCTTGCTCTG
GCATCCAGCACTTCTCCGCGATGCTCCGAGATGAGGTAGGTGGTCGCGCGGTTAACTTGCTTCCTAGTGA
AACCGTTCAGGACATCTACGGGATTGTTGCTAAGAAAGTCAACGAGATTCTACAAGCAGACGCAATCAAT
GGGACCGATAACGAAGTAGTTACCGTGACCGATGAGAACACTGGTGAAATCTCTGAGAAAGTCAAGCTGG
GCACTAAGGCACTGGCTGGTCAATGGCTGGCTTACGGTGTTACTCGCAGTGTGACTAAGCGTTCAGTCAT
GACGCTGGCTTACGGGTCCAAAGAGTTCGGCTTCCGTCAACAAGTGCTGGAAGATACCATTCAGCCAGCT
ATTGATTCCGGCAAGGGTCTGATGTTCACTCAGCCGAATCAGGCTGCTGGATACATGGCTAAGCTGATTT
GGGAATCTGTGAGCGTGACGGTGGTAGCTGCGGTTGAAGCAATGAACTGGCTTAAGTCTGCTGCTAAGCT
GCTGGCTGCTGAGGTCAAAGATAAGAAGACTGGAGAGATTCTTCGCAAGCGTTGCGCTGTGCATTGGGTA
ACTCCTGATGGTTTCCCTGTGTGGCAGGAATACAAGAAGCCTATTCAGACGCGCTTGAACCTGATGTTCC
TCGGTCAGTTCCGCTTACAGCCTACCATTAACACCAACAAAGATAGCGAGATTGATGCACACAAACAGGA
GTCTGGTATCGCTCCTAACTTTGTACACAGCCAAGACGGTAGCCACCTTCGTAAGACTGTAGTGTGGGCA
CACGAGAAGTACGGAATCGAATCTTTTGCACTGATTCACGACTCCTTCGGTACCATTCCGGCTGACGCTG
CGAACCTGTTCAAAGCAGTGCGCGAAACTATGGTTGACACATATGAGTCTTGTGATGTACTGGCTGATTT
CTACGACCAGTTCGCTGACCAGTTGCACGAGTCTCAATTGGACAAAATGCCAGCACTTCCGGCTAAAGGT
AACTTGAACCTCCGTGACATCTTAGAGTCGGACTTCGCGTTCGCGTAAGCGGCCGCACTCCTCAGGTGCA
GGCTGCCTATCAGAAGGTGGTGGCTGGTGTGGCCAATGCCCTGGCTCACAAATACCACTGAGATCTTTTT
CCCTCTGCCAAAAATTATGGGGACATCATGAAGCCCCTTGAGCATCTGACTTCTGGCTAATAAAGGAAAT
TTATTTTCATTGCAATAGTGTGTTGGAATTTTTTGTGTCTCTCACTCGGAAGGACATATGGGAGGGCAAA
TCATTTAAAACATCAGAATGAGTATTTGGTTTAGAGTTTGGCAACATATGCCCATATGCTGGCTGCCATG
AACAAAGGTTGGCTATAAAGAGGTCATCAGTATATGAAACAGCCCCCTGCTGTCCATTCCTTATTCCATA
GAAAAGCCTTGACTTGAGGTTAGATTTTTTTTATATTTTGTTTTGTGTTATTTTTTTCTTTAACATCCCT
AAAATTTTCCTTACATGTTTTACTAGCCAGATTTTTCCTCCTCTCCTGACTACTCCCAGTCATAGCTGTC
CCTCTTCTCTTATGGAGATCCCTCGACCTGCAGCCCAAGCTTGGCGTAATCATGGTCATAGCTGTTTCCT
GTGTGAAATTGTTATCCGCTCACAATTCCACACAACATACGAGCCGGAAGCATAAAGTGTAAAGCCTGGG
GTGCCTAATGAGTGAGCTAACTCACATTAATTGCGTTGCGCTCACTGCCCGCTTTCCAGTCGGGAAACCT
GTCGTGCCAGCGGATCCGCATCTCAATTAGTCAGCAACCATAGTCCCGCCCCTAACTCCGCCCATCCCGC
CCCTAACTCCGCCCAGTTCCGCCCATTCTCCGCCCCATGGCTGACTAATTTTTTTTATTTATGCAGAGGC
CGAGGCCGCCTCGGCCTCTGAGCTATTCCAGAAGTAGTGAGGAGGCTTTTTTGGAGGCCTAGGCTTTTGC
AAAAAGCTAACTTGTTTATTGCAGCTTATAATGGTTACAAATAAAGCAATAGCATCACAAATTTCACAAA
TAAAGCATTTTTTTCACTGCATTCTAGTTGTGGTTTGTCCAAACTCATCAATGTATCTTATCATGTCTGG
ATCCGCTGCATTAATGAATCGGCCAACGCGCGGGGAGAGGCGGTTTGCGTATTGGGCGCTCTTCCGCTTC
CTCGCTCACTGACTCGCTGCGCTCGGTCGTTCGGCTGCGGCGAGCGGTATCAGCTCACTCAAAGGCGGTA
ATACGGTTATCCACAGAATCAGGGGATAACGCAGGAAAGAACATGTGAGCAAAAGGCCAGCAAAAGGCCA
GGAACCGTAAAAAGGCCGCGTTGCTGGCGTTTTTCCATAGGCTCCGCCCCCCTGACGAGCATCACAAAAA
TCGACGCTCAAGTCAGAGGTGGCGAAACCCGACAGGACTATAAAGATACCAGGCGTTTCCCCCTGGAAGC
TCCCTCGTGCGCTCTCCTGTTCCGACCCTGCCGCTTACCGGATACCTGTCCGCCTTTCTCCCTTCGGGAA
GCGTGGCGCTTTCTCATAGCTCACGCTGTAGGTATCTCAGTTCGGTGTAGGTCGTTCGCTCCAAGCTGGG
CTGTGTGCACGAACCCCCCGTTCAGCCCGACCGCTGCGCCTTATCCGGTAACTATCGTCTTGAGTCCAAC
CCGGTAAGACACGACTTATCGCCACTGGCAGCAGCCACTGGTAACAGGATTAGCAGAGCGAGGTATGTAG
GCGGTGCTACAGAGTTCTTGAAGTGGTGGCCTAACTACGGCTACACTAGAAGAACAGTATTTGGTATCTG
CGCTCTGCTGAAGCCAGTTACCTTCGGAAAAAGAGTTGGTAGCTCTTGATCCGGCAAACAAACCACCGCT
GGTAGCGGTGGTTTTTTTGTTTGCAAGCAGCAGATTACGCGCAGAAAAAAAGGATCTCAAGAAGATCCTT
TGATCTTTTCTACGGGGTCTGACGCTCAGTGGAACGAAAACTCACGTTAAGGGATTTTGGTCATGAGATT
ATCAAAAAGGATCTTCACCTAGATCCTTTTAAATTAAAAATGAAGTTTTAAATCAATCTAAAGTATATAT
GAGTAAACTTGGTCTGACAGTTACCAATGCTTAATCAGTGAGGCACCTATCTCAGCGATCTGTCTATTTC
GTTCATCCATAGTTGCCTGACTCCCCGTCGTGTAGATAACTACGATACGGGAGGGCTTACCATCTGGCCC
CAGTGCTGCAATGATACCGCGAGACCCACGCTCACCGGCTCCAGATTTATCAGCAATAAACCAGCCAGCC
GGAAGGGCCGAGCGCAGAAGTGGTCCTGCAACTTTATCCGCCTCCATCCAGTCTATTAATTGTTGCCGGG
AAGCTAGAGTAAGTAGTTCGCCAGTTAATAGTTTGCGCAACGTTGTTGCCATTGCTACAGGCATCGTGGT
GTCACGCTCGTCGTTTGGTATGGCTTCATTCAGCTCCGGTTCCCAACGATCAAGGCGAGTTACATGATCC
CCCATGTTGTGCAAAAAAGCGGTTAGCTCCTTCGGTCCTCCGATCGTTGTCAGAAGTAAGTTGGCCGCAG
TGTTATCACTCATGGTTATGGCAGCACTGCATAATTCTCTTACTGTCATGCCATCCGTAAGATGCTTTTC
TGTGACTGGTGAGTACTCAACCAAGTCATTCTGAGAATAGTGTATGCGGCGACCGAGTTGCTCTTGCCCG
GCGTCAATACGGGATAATACCGCGCCACATAGCAGAACTTTAAAAGTGCTCATCATTGGAAAACGTTCTT
CGGGGCGAAAACTCTCAAGGATCTTACCGCTGTTGAGATCCAGTTCGATGTAACCCACTCGTGCACCCAA
CTGATCTTCAGCATCTTTTACTTTCACCAGCGTTTCTGGGTGAGCAAAAACAGGAAGGCAAAATGCCGCA
AAAAAGGGAATAAGGGCGACACGGAAATGTTGAATACTCATACTCTTCCTTTTTCAATATTATTGAAGCA
TTTATCAGGGTTATTGTCTCATGAGCGGATACATATTTGAATGTATTTAGAAAAATAAACAAATAGGGGT
TCCGCGCACATTTCCCCGAAAAGTGCCACCTG
Features (pLannotate 1.2.2; 18 found; start..end, strand, type, name):
      5..384     +  enhancer       CMV enhancer: human cytomegalovirus immediate early enhancer
    386..661     +  promoter       chicken β-actin promoter: No description available
    662..1673    +  intron         chimeric intron: chimera between introns from chicken β-actin and rabbit β-globin
   1671..1727    +  CDS            HBB (fragment): HBB_LEPEU - Experimental evidence at protein level: Swiss-Prot protein existence level 1. Involved in oxygen transport from the lung to the various peripheral tissues. From Lepus europaeus (European hare).
   1737..4385    +  CDS            RPOL_BPT7: Experimental evidence at protein level: Swiss-Prot protein existence level 1. Highly processive DNA-dependent RNA polymerase that catalyzes the transcription of class II and class III viral genes. Recognizes a specific promoter sequence and enters first into an 'abortive phase' where very short transcripts are synthesized and released before proceeding to the processive transcription of long RNA chains. Unwinds the double-stranded DNA to expose the coding strand for templating. Participates in the initiation of viral DNA replication presumably by making primers accessible to the DNA polymerase
   4397..4468    +  CDS            HBB (fragment): HBB_PONPY - Experimental evidence at transcript level: Swiss-Prot protein existence level 2. Involved in oxygen transport from the lung to the various peripheral tissues. From Pongo pygmaeus (Bornean orangutan).
   4539..4594    +  polyA_signal   β-globin poly(A) signal: rabbit β-globin polyadenylation signal (Gil and Proudfoot, 1987)
   4979..4995    -  protein_bind   lac operator: The lac repressor binds to the lac operator to inhibit transcription in E. coli. This inhibition can be relieved by adding lactose or isopropyl-β-D-thiogalactopyranoside (IPTG). lac repressor encoded by lacI
   5003..5033    -  promoter       lac promoter: promoter for the E. coli lac operon
   5048..5069    -  protein_bind   CAP binding site: CAP binding activates transcription in the presence of cAMP. E. coli catabolite activator protein
   5082..5121    -  CDS            lacI (fragment): lac repressor; lacI; The lac repressor binds to the lac operator to inhibit transcription in E. coli. This inhibition can be relieved by adding lactose or isopropyl-β-D-thiogalactopyranoside (IPTG).
   5128..5150    +  promoter       SV40 promoter (fragment): SV40 enhancer and early promoter
   5174..5309    +  rep_origin     SV40 ori: SV40 origin of replication
   5329..5463    +  polyA_signal   SV40 poly(A) signal: SV40 polyadenylation signal
   5465..5519    -  CDS            lacI (fragment): lac repressor; lacI; The lac repressor binds to the lac operator to inhibit transcription in E. coli. This inhibition can be relieved by adding lactose or isopropyl-β-D-thiogalactopyranoside (IPTG).
   5702..6290    -  rep_origin     ori: high-copy-number ColE1/pMB1/pBR322/pUC origin of replication
   6461..7321    -  CDS            AmpR: β-lactamase; bla; confers resistance to ampicillin, carbenicillin, and related antibiotics
   7322..7426    -  promoter       AmpR promoter: bla
