[The description below was written by a language model from this plasmid's Addgene catalogue record and pLannotate feature annotations shown in this document.]
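Description:
pCAG-T7pol is a mammalian expression plasmid built on the pCAGEN backbone that carries the bacteriophage T7 RNA polymerase gene under the CAG promoter. It is maintained in E. coli as a high-copy plasmid through a ColE1/pUC-type origin and selected with ampicillin via the β-lactamase gene and its own promoter. The catalogue lists a total size of about 7.4 kb. The two sequenced records, which differ by only a few nucleotides in length and in their start coordinate, show the same feature order.

The expression cassette has the standard CAG arrangement: the human cytomegalovirus immediate-early enhancer, the chicken β-actin promoter, and a chimeric chicken β-actin/rabbit β-globin intron, which together drive strong, broadly active Pol II transcription. The roughly 2.65 kb T7 RNA polymerase open reading frame follows and is terminated by the rabbit β-globin polyadenylation signal. The short "HBB" fragments annotated on either side of the insert most likely reflect residual β-globin exon sequence belonging to the CAG cassette rather than intended coding parts. No epitope tag, nuclear localisation signal or reporter is annotated. The backbone also holds an SV40 origin, which permits episomal amplification in cells expressing large T antigen, plus an SV40 poly(A) signal and remnants of the lac promoter/operator region. No mammalian selection marker is annotated, which suits transient transfection.

The stated purpose is simply to express T7 RNA polymerase in mammalian cells. This polymerase transcribes templates placed behind a T7 promoter on co-transfected plasmids. The record does not specify a particular downstream application.
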