Addgene plasmid #59926: pCAG-T7pol
Purpose: Expression vector for T7 RNA polymerase gene
Depositing lab: Ian Wickersham. Depositing organization: Massachusetts Institute of Technology.
Backbone
  Vector backbone: pCAGEN
  Backbone size w/o insert (bp): 4795
  Total vector size (bp): 7447
  Vector type: Mammalian Expression
Growth in bacteria
  Bacterial resistance: Ampicillin, 100 μg/mL
  Growth temperature: 37°C
  Growth strain: DH5alpha
  Copy number: High Copy
Gene/Insert
  Gene/Insert name: T7 RNA polymerase
  Species: Bacteriophage T7
  Insert size (bp): 2652
  Promoter: CAG
  Cloning method: Unknown
  Sequencing primers: 5′ CTCTAGAGCCTCTGCTAACc; 3′ CAGAAGTCAGATGCTCAAG
Terms and licenses: Academic/Nonprofit Terms; Industry Terms: Not Available to Industry
How to cite: pCAG-T7pol was a gift from Ian Wickersham (Addgene plasmid # 59926 ; http://n2t.net/addgene:59926 ; RRID:Addgene_59926)
