>Addgene plasmid #59926 | pCAG-T7pol | addgene partial sequence | sequence record 96581 | Bglob-pA-R 5'-ttttggcagagggaaaaaga-3'
GCCACACCAGCCACCACCTTCTGATAGGCAGCCTGCACCTGAGGAGTGCGGCCGCTTACGCGAACGCGAA
GTCCGACTCTAAGATGTCACGGAGGTTCAAGTTACCTTTAGCCGGAAGTGCTGGCATTTTGTCCAATTGA
GACTCGTGCAACTGGTCAGCGAACTGGTCGTAGAAATCAGCCAGTACATCACAAGACTCATATGTGTCAA
CCATAGTTTCGCGCACTGCTTTGAACAGGTTCGCAGCGTCAGCCGGAATGGTACCGAAGGAGTCGTGAAT
CAGTGCAAAAGATTCGATTCCGTACTTCTCGTGTGCCCACACTACAGTCTTACGAAGGTGGCTACCGTCT
TGGCTGTGTACAAAGTTAGGAGCGATACCAGACTCCTGTTTGTGTGCATCAATCTCGCTATCTTTGTTGG
TGTTAATGGTAGGCTGTAAGCGGAACTGACCGAGGAACATCAGGTTCAAGCGCGTCTGAATAGGCTTCTT
GTATTCCTGCCACACAGGGAAACCATCAGGAGTTACCCAATGCACAGCGCAACGCTTGCGAAGAATCTCT
CCAGTCTTCTTATCTTTGACCTCAGCAGCCAGCAGCTTAGCAGCAGACTTAAGCCAGTTCATTGCTTCAA
CCGCAGCTACCACCGTCACGCTCACAGATTCCCAAATCAGCTTAGCCATGTATCCAGCAGCCTGATTCGG
CTGAGTGAACATCAGACCCTTGCCGGAATCAATAGCTGGCTGAATGGTATCTTCCA
