>Addgene plasmid #59926 | pCAG-T7pol | addgene partial sequence | sequence record 97566 | pCAG-F 5'-GCAACGTGCTGGTTATTGTG-3'
TCGCCGCCACCATGAACACGATTAACATCGCTAAGAACGACTTCTCTGACATCGAACTGGCTGCTATCCC
GTTCAACACTCTGGCTGACCATTACGGTGAGCGTTTAGCTCGCGAACAGTTGGCCCTTGAGCATGAGTCT
TACGAGATGGGTGAAGCACGCTTCCGCAAGATGTTTGAGCGTCAACTTAAAGCTGGTGAGGTTGCGGATA
ACGCTGCCGCCAAGCCTCTCATCACTACCCTACTCCCTAAGATGATTGCACGCATCAACGACTGGTTTGA
GGAAGTGAAAGCTAAGCGCGGCAAGCGCCCGACAGCCTTCCAGTTCCTGCAAGAAATCAAGCCGGAAGCC
GTAGCGTACATCACCATTAAGACCACTCTGGCTTGCCTAACCAGTGCTGACAATACAACCGTTCAGGCTG
TAGCAAGCGCAATCGGTCGGGCCATTGAGGACGAGGCTCGCTTCGGTCGTATCCGTGACCTTGAAGCTAA
GCACTTCAAGAAAAACGTTGAGGAACAACTCAACAAGCGCGTAGGGCACGTCTACAAGAAAGCATTTATG
CAAGTTGTCGAGGCTGACATGCTCTCTAAGGGTCTACTCGGTGGCGAGGCGTGGTCTTCGTGGCATAAGG
AAGACTCTATTCATGTAGGAGTACGCTGCATCGAGATGCTCATTGAGTCAACCGGAATGGTTAGCTTACA
CCGCCAAAATGCTGGCGTAGTAGGT
